>Addgene plasmid #34545 | KHBD00442 | depositor partial sequence | sequence record 41112 | KHBD00442 sequence 474 bps
ATGAAGAACTCCCACGCGAACGTCTACCAAGAATCCTATTGCTACGAGGATATTACGAAATCGTGGCTGA
ACCAAACGGAGGGCTATACGGACTGCAGCTATGTATATGACCACAGTGCGTCTTCTTCCTACGCGGATTA
CAATAAACTAGAAACTAATTGGTGCAACGAAGCGAACGATCAATGGTTACAAAATGAGGCACCTACTGGT
CAAGAACTTCCAAGCCAAAGGTCCAAACTCCGGGCAATCAGCTCGAATCGCAAGGAACGCACAGCATTTT
CAAAAACGCAGCTCAAGCAGCTGGAAGCGGAGTTCTGCTATTCCAACTATTTGACTCGCTTGCGTCGCTA
CGAAATCGCAGTGGCGCTGGAGCTGACCGAACGCCAGGTGAAGGTGTGGTTCCAAAATCGACGCATGAAG
TGCAAGCGCATCAAACTGGAGGAGCAGCAAGGCAGCGCGGCCAAAACGCCATTT
