>Addgene plasmid #34545 | KHBD00442 | addgene partial sequence | sequence record 42350 | M13-Rev 5'-CAGGAAACAGCTATGACC-3'
GATTTTATTTTGACTGATAGTGACCTGTTCGTTGCAACAAATTGATAAGCAATGCTTTCTTATAATGCCA
ACTTTGTACAAGAAAGTTGGCAAAAATGGCGTTTTGGCCGCGCTGCCTTGCTGCTCCTCCAGTTTGATGC
GCTTGCACTTCATGCGTCGATTTTGGAACCACACCTTCACCTGGCGTTCGGTCAGCTCCAGCGCCACTGC
GATTTCGTAGCGACGCAAGCGAGTCAAATAGTTGGAATAGCAGAACTCCGCTTCCAGCTGCTTGAGCTGC
GTTTTTGAAAATGCTGTGCGTTCCTTGCGATTCGAGCTGATTGCCCGGAGTTTGGACCTTTGGCTTGGAA
GTTCTTGACCAGTAGGTGCCTCATTTTGTAACCATTGATCGTTCGCTTCGTTGCACCAATTAGTTTCTAG
TTTATTGTAATCCGCGTAGGAAGAAGACGCACTGTGGTCATATACATAGCTGCAGTCCGTATAGCCCTCC
GTTTGGTTCAGCCACGATTTCGTAATATCCTCGTAGCAATAGGATTCTTGGTAGACGTTCGCGTGGGAGT
TCTTCATGGTGCCAACTTTTTTGTACAAAGTTGGCATTATAAAAAAGCATTGCTCATCAATTTGTTGCAA
CGAACAGGTCACTATCAGTCAAAATAAAATCATTATTTGGGGCCCGAGCTTAAGACTGGCCGTCGTTTTA
CAACGTCGTGACTGGGAAAACATCCATGCTAGCGTTAACGCGAGAGTAGGGAACTGCCAGGCATCAAATA
