[The description below was written by a language model from this plasmid's Addgene catalogue record.]
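Description:
KHBD00442 is a Gateway entry-type clone built in the pDONR221 donor vector backbone, carrying the open reading frame of the Drosophila melanogaster gene CG5264, also known as buttonless (btn). The recorded insert is 474 bp in a backbone of about 2.5 kb once the donor cassette has been replaced. The plasmid is maintained in E. coli as a high-copy construct under kanamycin selection. No feature table is provided, so the positions of individual elements are not documented. A pDONR221-derived clone of this kind normally has the insert flanked by attL recombination sites generated by the BP reaction, and M13 forward and reverse priming sites on either side allow the insert to be sequenced.

The vector has no promoter intended to express the insert in a host organism. It serves as a shuttle from which the ORF can be moved by LR recombination into Gateway destination vectors of choice. The depositor notes that ORFs in this collection were cloned open-ended, without a stop codon, which allows in-frame C-terminal fusions to tags or functional domains supplied by the destination vector. It also means that any untagged expression must rely on a downstream vector-encoded stop.

The clone belongs to a collection associated with a study on automated protein-DNA interaction screening of Drosophila regulatory elements. In that context, btn would be one of many ORFs transferred into screening vectors to test binding to regulatory DNA. The record does not specify which destination vectors or assay formats were used.
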