Addgene plasmid #34545: KHBD00442
Depositing lab: Bart Deplancke. Depositing organization: Swiss Federal Institute of Technology (EPFL). Publication: Automated protein-DNA interaction screening of Drosophila regulatory elements. Korneel Hens, Jean-Daniel Feuz, Alina Isakova, Antonina Lagovitina, Andreas Massouras, Julien Bryois, Patrick Callaerts, Susan E. Celniker, Bart Deplancke. Nat Methods. 2011 Oct 30;8(12):1065-70. 10.1038/nmeth.1763 PubMed 22037703.
Backbone
  Vector backbone: pDONR221
  Backbone manufacturer: Invitrogen
  Backbone size w/o insert (bp): 2536
  Vector type: Gateway Donor Vector
Growth in bacteria
  Bacterial resistance: Kanamycin, 50 μg/mL
  Growth temperature: 37°C
  Growth strain: DH5alpha
  Copy number: High Copy
Gene/Insert
  Gene/Insert name: CG5264 (alt names: FBgn0014949; btn; buttonless)
  Species: D. melanogaster (fly)
  Insert size (bp): 474
  Entrez Gene: btn (a.k.a. Dmel_CG5264, 1261/13, CG5264, Dmel\CG5264, btn/MEOX)
  Cloning method: Gateway Cloning
  Sequencing primers: 5′ M13F; 3′ M13R
Terms and licenses: Academic/Nonprofit Terms; Industry Terms: Not Available to Industry
Depositor comments: Please note that the ORFs in this collection were cloned open-ended (without a stop codon).
How to cite: KHBD00442 was a gift from Bart Deplancke (Addgene plasmid # 34545 ; http://n2t.net/addgene:34545 ; RRID:Addgene_34545)
